Addgene plasmid #51310: pcDNA3-mNeptune2.5
Purpose: Expresses far-red fluorescent protein mNeptune2.5 in mammalian cells
Depositing lab: Michael Lin. Depositing organization: Stanford University. Publication: Non-invasive intravital imaging of cellular differentiation with a bright red-excitable fluorescent protein. Chu J, Haynes RD, Corbel SY, Li P, Gonzalez-Gonzalez E, Burg JS, Ataie NJ, Lam AJ, Cranfill PJ, Baird MA, Davidson MW, Ng HL, Garcia KC, Contag CH, Shen K, Blau HM, Lin MZ. Nat Methods. 2014 Mar 16. doi: 10.1038/nmeth.2888. PubMed 24633408.
Backbone
  Vector backbone: pcDNA3
  Backbone manufacturer: Invitrogen
  Backbone size w/o insert (bp): 5425
  Total vector size (bp): 6157
  Vector type: Mammalian Expression
  Selectable markers: Neomycin (select with G418)
Growth in bacteria
  Bacterial resistance: Ampicillin, 100 μg/mL
  Growth temperature: 37°C
  Growth strain: DH5alpha
  Copy number: High Copy
Gene/Insert
  Gene/Insert name: mNeptune2.5
  Species: Synthetic; sea anemone Entacmaea quadricolor
  Insert size (bp): 732
  GenBank ID: KJ131554
  Promoter: CMV
  Cloning method: Restriction Enzyme; 5′ cloning site BamHI (not destroyed); 3′ cloning site EcoRI (not destroyed)
  Sequencing primers: 5′ T7; 3′ sp6
Terms and licenses: Academic/Nonprofit Terms; Industry Terms: Not Available to Industry
How to cite: pcDNA3-mNeptune2.5 was a gift from Michael Lin (Addgene plasmid # 51310 ; http://n2t.net/addgene:51310 ; RRID:Addgene_51310)
