[The description below was written by a language model from this plasmid's Addgene catalogue record and pLannotate feature annotations shown in this document.]
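Description:
pcDNA3-mNeptune2.5 is a mammalian expression plasmid of about 6.2 kb built on the Invitrogen pcDNA3 backbone and designed to produce the far-red fluorescent protein mNeptune2.5 in transfected mammalian cells. It is propagated in E. coli as a high-copy plasmid through a ColE1/pUC-type origin, with selection by ampicillin via the β-lactamase gene and its own promoter. An f1 phage origin is also present, which in principle allows single-stranded DNA production. For mammalian cells, a separate cassette places the neomycin phosphotransferase gene under the SV40 enhancer/early promoter with an SV40 polyadenylation signal, so that stably transfected cells can be selected with G418.

The payload is a 732 bp synthetic coding sequence for mNeptune2.5, an engineered monomeric fluorescent protein derived from a protein of the sea anemone Entacmaea quadricolor and annotated as rapidly maturing with moderate acid sensitivity. It was cloned between BamHI and EcoRI sites, both retained, downstream of the human cytomegalovirus immediate early enhancer and promoter and upstream of the bovine growth hormone polyadenylation signal, giving strong constitutive expression of the untagged, unfused protein. T7 and SP6 promoters flank the insert and serve as sequencing primer sites; T7 is in the sense orientation. Several short annotations in the feature table (fragments of an HIV-1 LTR, ble, lacI, bom, and the lac promoter/operator region) appear to be backbone remnants or partial matches rather than functional parts of the design. The construct serves as a source of mNeptune2.5 and for far-red labelling of cells, and the associated publication concerns non-invasive intravital imaging with red-excitable fluorescent proteins.
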