Features (pLannotate 1.2.2; 21 found; start..end, strand, type, name):
     28..80      -  misc_feature   bom (fragment): basis of mobility region from pBR322
    235..614     +  enhancer       CMV enhancer: human cytomegalovirus immediate early enhancer
    615..818     +  promoter       CMV promoter: human cytomegalovirus (CMV) immediate early promoter
    814..847     +  LTR            5' LTR (truncated) (fragment): truncated 5' long terminal repeat (LTR) from HIV-1
    863..881     +  promoter       T7 promoter: promoter for bacteriophage T7 RNA polymerase
    914..1645    +  CDS            mNeptune2.5: mNeptune2.5 is a basic (constitutively fluorescent) red fluorescent protein published in 2014, derived from Entacmaea quadricolor. It is reported to be a rapidly-maturing monomer with moderate acid sensitivity.
   1709..1727    -  promoter       SP6 promoter: promoter for bacteriophage SP6 RNA polymerase
   1753..1977    +  polyA_signal   bGH poly(A) signal: bovine growth hormone polyadenylation signal
   1981..2002    +  promoter       SV40 promoter (fragment): SV40 enhancer and early promoter
   2023..2451    +  rep_origin     f1 ori (sequence partly withheld): f1 bacteriophage origin of replication; arrow indicates direction of (+) strand synthesis
   2465..2794    +  promoter       SV40 promoter: SV40 enhancer and early promoter
   2861..3652    +  CDS            neo: KKA2_KLEPN - Also known as kan, nptII. Experimental evidence at protein level: Swiss-Prot protein existence level 1. Resistance to kanamycin, neomycin, paromomycin, ribostamycin, butirosin and gentamicin B. From Klebsiella pneumoniae.
   3676..3834    +  CDS            ble (fragment): BLE_KLEPN - Experimental evidence at protein level: Swiss-Prot protein existence level 1. Binding protein with a strong affinity to the bleomycin family of antibiotics. Binds to CL990; an antimitotic-antibiotic compound. From Klebsiella pneumoniae.
   3829..3950    +  polyA_signal   SV40 poly(A) signal: SV40 polyadenylation signal
   4023..4039    -  protein_bind   lac operator: The lac repressor binds to the lac operator to inhibit transcription in E. coli. This inhibition can be relieved by adding lactose or isopropyl-β-D-thiogalactopyranoside (IPTG). lac repressor encoded by lacI
   4047..4077    -  promoter       lac promoter: promoter for the E. coli lac operon
   4092..4113    -  protein_bind   CAP binding site: CAP binding activates transcription in the presence of cAMP. E. coli catabolite activator protein
   4126..4218    -  CDS            lacI (fragment): lac repressor; lacI; The lac repressor binds to the lac operator to inhibit transcription in E. coli. This inhibition can be relieved by adding lactose or isopropyl-β-D-thiogalactopyranoside (IPTG).
   4401..4989    -  rep_origin     ori: high-copy-number ColE1/pMB1/pBR322/pUC origin of replication
   5160..6020    -  CDS            AmpR: β-lactamase; bla; confers resistance to ampicillin, carbenicillin, and related antibiotics
   6021..6125    -  promoter       AmpR promoter: bla
>Addgene plasmid #51310 | pcDNA3-mNeptune2.5 | addgene full sequence | sequence record 275330 | Addgene NGS Result
GACGGATCGGGAGATCTCCCGATCCCCTATGGTGCACTCTCAGTACAATCTGCTCTGATGCCGCATAGTT
AAGCCAGTATCTGCTCCCTGCTTGTGTGTTGGAGGTCGCTGAGTAGTGCGCGAGCAAAATTTAAGCTACA
ACAAGGCAAGGCTTGACCGACAATTGCATGAAGAATCTGCTTAGGGTTAGGCGTTTTGCGCTGCTTCGCG
ATGTACGGGCCAGATATACGCGTTGACATTGATTATTGACTAGTTATTAATAGTAATCAATTACGGGGTC
ATTAGTTCATAGCCCATATATGGAGTTCCGCGTTACATAACTTACGGTAAATGGCCCGCCTGGCTGACCG
CCCAACGACCCCCGCCCATTGACGTCAATAATGACGTATGTTCCCATAGTAACGCCAATAGGGACTTTCC
ATTGACGTCAATGGGTGGAGTATTTACGGTAAACTGCCCACTTGGCAGTACATCAAGTGTATCATATGCC
AAGTACGCCCCCTATTGACGTCAATGACGGTAAATGGCCCGCCTGGCATTATGCCCAGTACATGACCTTA
TGGGACTTTCCTACTTGGCAGTACATCTACGTATTAGTCATCGCTATTACCATGGTGATGCGGTTTTGGC
AGTACATCAATGGGCGTGGATAGCGGTTTGACTCACGGGGATTTCCAAGTCTCCACCCCATTGACGTCAA
TGGGAGTTTGTTTTGGCACCAAAATCAACGGGACTTTCCAAAATGTCGTAACAACTCCGCCCCATTGACG
CAAATGGGCGGTAGGCGTGTACGGTGGGAGGTCTATATAAGCAGAGCTCTCTGGCTAACTAGAGAACCCA
CTGCTTACTGGCTTATCGAAATTAATACGACTCACTATAGGGAGACCCAAGCTTGGTACCGAGCTCGGAT
CCGATGGTGAGCAAGGGCGAGGAGCTGATCAAGGAGAACATGCACACGAAGCTGTACATGGAAGGCACCG
TGAACAACCACCACTTCAAGTGCACCCACGAAGGGGAGGGCAAGCCCTACGAGGGCACCCAGACCAACAG
GATTAAGGTGGTGGAGGGAGGCCCCCTGCCGTTCGCATTCGACATCCTGGCCACCTGCTTTATGTACGGG
AGCAAGACCTTCATCAACCACACCCAGGGCATCCCCGATTTCTTTAAGCAGTCCTTCCCTGAGGGCTTCA
CATGGGAGAGAGTCACCACATACGAAGACGGGGGCGTGCTTACCGTTACCCAGGACACCAGCCTCCAGGA
CGGCTGCTTGATCTACAACGTCAAGCTCAGAGGGGTGAACTTCCCATCCAACGGCCCTGTGATGCAGAAG
AAAACACTCGGCTGGGAGGCCAGTACCGAGACCCTGTACCCCGCTGACGGCGGCCTGGAAGGCAGATGCG
ACATGGCCCTGAAGCTCGTGGGCGGGGGCCACCTGCACTGCAACCTGAAGACCACATACAGATCCAAGAA
ACCCGCTAAGAACCTCAAGATGCCCGGCGTCTACTTTGTGGACCGCAGACTGGAAAGAATCAAGGAGGCC
GACAATGAGACCTACGTCGAGCAGCACGAGGTGGCTGTGGCCAGATACTGCGACCTCCCTAGCAAACTGG
GGCACAAACTTAATGGCATGGACGAGCTGTACAAGTAAGAATTCTGCAGATATCCATCACACTGGCGGCC
GCTCGAGCATGCATCTAGAGGGCCCTATTCTATAGTGTCACCTAAATGCTAGAGCTCGCTGATCAGCCTC
GACTGTGCCTTCTAGTTGCCAGCCATCTGTTGTTTGCCCCTCCCCCGTGCCTTCCTTGACCCTGGAAGGT
GCCACTCCCACTGTCCTTTCCTAATAAAATGAGGAAATTGCATCGCATTGTCTGAGTAGGTGTCATTCTA
TTCTGGGGGGTGGGGTGGGGCAGGACAGCAAGGGGGAGGATTGGGAAGACAATAGCAGGCATGCTGGGGA
TGCGGTGGGCTCTATGGCTTCTGAGGCGGAAAGAACCAGCTGGGGCTCTAGGGGGTATCCCC
[124 nt withheld, positions 2023-2146]
C
[91 nt withheld, positions 2148-2238]
A
[49 nt withheld, positions 2240-2288]
CCTTTGACGTTGGAGTCCACGTTCTTT
[37 nt withheld, positions 2316-2352]
ACCCTATCTCGGTCTATTCTTTTGATTTATAAGGGATTTTGCCGATTTCGGCCTATTGGTTAAAAAATGA
GCTGATTTAACAAAAATTTAACGCGAATTAATTCTGTGGAATGTGTGTCAGTTAGGGTGTGGAAAGTCCC
CAGGCTCCCCAGCAGGCAGAAGTATGCAAAGCATGCATCTCAATTAGTCAGCAACCAGGTGTGGAAAGTC
CCCAGGCTCCCCAGCAGGCAGAAGTATGCAAAGCATGCATCTCAATTAGTCAGCAACCATAGTCCCGCCC
CTAACTCCGCCCATCCCGCCCCTAACTCCGCCCAGTTCCGCCCATTCTCCGCCCCATGGCTGACTAATTT
TTTTTATTTATGCAGAGGCCGAGGCCGCCTCTGCCTCTGAGCTATTCCAGAAGTAGTGAGGAGGCTTTTT
TGGAGGCCTAGGCTTTTGCAAAAAGCTCCCGGGAGCTTGTATATCCATTTTCGGATCTGATCAAGAGACA
GGATGAGGATCGTTTCGCATGATTGAACAAGATGGATTGCACGCAGGTTCTCCGGCCGCTTGGGTGGAGA
GGCTATTCGGCTATGACTGGGCACAACAGACAATCGGCTGCTCTGATGCCGCCGTGTTCCGGCTGTCAGC
GCAGGGGCGCCCGGTTCTTTTTGTCAAGACCGACCTGTCCGGTGCCCTGAATGAACTGCAGGACGAGGCA
GCGCGGCTATCGTGGCTGGCCACGACGGGCGTTCCTTGCGCAGCTGTGCTCGACGTTGTCACTGAAGCGG
GAAGGGACTGGCTGCTATTGGGCGAAGTGCCGGGGCAGGATCTCCTGTCATCTCACCTTGCTCCTGCCGA
GAAAGTATCCATCATGGCTGATGCAATGCGGCGGCTGCATACGCTTGATCCGGCTACCTGCCCATTCGAC
CACCAAGCGAAACATCGCATCGAGCGAGCACGTACTCGGATGGAAGCCGGTCTTGTCGATCAGGATGATC
TGGACGAAGAGCATCAGGGGCTCGCGCCAGCCGAACTGTTCGCCAGGCTCAAGGCGCGCATGCCCGACGG
CGAGGATCTCGTCGTGACCCATGGCGATGCCTGCTTGCCGAATATCATGGTGGAAAATGGCCGCTTTTCT
GGATTCATCGACTGTGGCCGGCTGGGTGTGGCGGACCGCTATCAGGACATAGCGTTGGCTACCCGTGATA
TTGCTGAAGAGCTTGGCGGCGAATGGGCTGACCGCTTCCTCGTGCTTTACGGTATCGCCGCTCCCGATTC
GCAGCGCATCGCCTTCTATCGCCTTCTTGACGAGTTCTTCTGAGCGGGACTCTGGGGTTCGAAATGACCG
ACCAAGCGACGCCCAACCTGCCATCACGAGATTTCGATTCCACCGCCGCCTTCTATGAAAGGTTGGGCTT
CGGAATCGTTTTCCGGGACGCCGGCTGGATGATCCTCCAGCGCGGGGATCTCATGCTGGAGTTCTTCGCC
CACCCCAACTTGTTTATTGCAGCTTATAATGGTTACAAATAAAGCAATAGCATCACAAATTTCACAAATA
AAGCATTTTTTTCACTGCATTCTAGTTGTGGTTTGTCCAAACTCATCAATGTATCTTATCATGTCTGTAT
ACCGTCGACCTCTAGCTAGAGCTTGGCGTAATCATGGTCATAGCTGTTTCCTGTGTGAAATTGTTATCCG
CTCACAATTCCACACAACATACGAGCCGGAAGCATAAAGTGTAAAGCCTGGGGTGCCTAATGAGTGAGCT
AACTCACATTAATTGCGTTGCGCTCACTGCCCGCTTTCCAGTCGGGAAACCTGTCGTGCCAGCTGCATTA
ATGAATCGGCCAACGCGCGGGGAGAGGCGGTTTGCGTATTGGGCGCTCTTCCGCTTCCTCGCTCACTGAC
TCGCTGCGCTCGGTCGTTCGGCTGCGGCGAGCGGTATCAGCTCACTCAAAGGCGGTAATACGGTTATCCA
CAGAATCAGGGGATAACGCAGGAAAGAACATGTGAGCAAAAGGCCAGCAAAAGGCCAGGAACCGTAAAAA
GGCCGCGTTGCTGGCGTTTTTCCATAGGCTCCGCCCCCCTGACGAGCATCACAAAAATCGACGCTCAAGT
CAGAGGTGGCGAAACCCGACAGGACTATAAAGATACCAGGCGTTTCCCCCTGGAAGCTCCCTCGTGCGCT
CTCCTGTTCCGACCCTGCCGCTTACCGGATACCTGTCCGCCTTTCTCCCTTCGGGAAGCGTGGCGCTTTC
TCATAGCTCACGCTGTAGGTATCTCAGTTCGGTGTAGGTCGTTCGCTCCAAGCTGGGCTGTGTGCACGAA
CCCCCCGTTCAGCCCGACCGCTGCGCCTTATCCGGTAACTATCGTCTTGAGTCCAACCCGGTAAGACACG
ACTTATCGCCACTGGCAGCAGCCACTGGTAACAGGATTAGCAGAGCGAGGTATGTAGGCGGTGCTACAGA
GTTCTTGAAGTGGTGGCCTAACTACGGCTACACTAGAAGAACAGTATTTGGTATCTGCGCTCTGCTGAAG
CCAGTTACCTTCGGAAAAAGAGTTGGTAGCTCTTGATCCGGCAAACAAACCACCGCTGGTAGCGGTGGTT
TTTTTGTTTGCAAGCAGCAGATTACGCGCAGAAAAAAAGGATCTCAAGAAGATCCTTTGATCTTTTCTAC
GGGGTCTGACGCTCAGTGGAACGAAAACTCACGTTAAGGGATTTTGGTCATGAGATTATCAAAAAGGATC
TTCACCTAGATCCTTTTAAATTAAAAATGAAGTTTTAAATCAATCTAAAGTATATATGAGTAAACTTGGT
CTGACAGTTACCAATGCTTAATCAGTGAGGCACCTATCTCAGCGATCTGTCTATTTCGTTCATCCATAGT
TGCCTGACTCCCCGTCGTGTAGATAACTACGATACGGGAGGGCTTACCATCTGGCCCCAGTGCTGCAATG
ATACCGCGAGACCCACGCTCACCGGCTCCAGATTTATCAGCAATAAACCAGCCAGCCGGAAGGGCCGAGC
GCAGAAGTGGTCCTGCAACTTTATCCGCCTCCATCCAGTCTATTAATTGTTGCCGGGAAGCTAGAGTAAG
TAGTTCGCCAGTTAATAGTTTGCGCAACGTTGTTGCCATTGCTACAGGCATCGTGGTGTCACGCTCGTCG
TTTGGTATGGCTTCATTCAGCTCCGGTTCCCAACGATCAAGGCGAGTTACATGATCCCCCATGTTGTGCA
AAAAAGCGGTTAGCTCCTTCGGTCCTCCGATCGTTGTCAGAAGTAAGTTGGCCGCAGTGTTATCACTCAT
GGTTATGGCAGCACTGCATAATTCTCTTACTGTCATGCCATCCGTAAGATGCTTTTCTGTGACTGGTGAG
TACTCAACCAAGTCATTCTGAGAATAGTGTATGCGGCGACCGAGTTGCTCTTGCCCGGCGTCAATACGGG
ATAATACCGCGCCACATAGCAGAACTTTAAAAGTGCTCATCATTGGAAAACGTTCTTCGGGGCGAAAACT
CTCAAGGATCTTACCGCTGTTGAGATCCAGTTCGATGTAACCCACTCGTGCACCCAACTGATCTTCAGCA
TCTTTTACTTTCACCAGCGTTTCTGGGTGAGCAAAAACAGGAAGGCAAAATGCCGCAAAAAAGGGAATAA
GGGCGACACGGAAATGTTGAATACTCATACTCTTCCTTTTTCAATATTATTGAAGCATTTATCAGGGTTA
TTGTCTCATGAGCGGATACATATTTGAATGTATTTAGAAAAATAAACAAATAGGGGTTCCGCGCACATTT
CCCCGAAAAGTGCCACCTGACGTC
