>Addgene plasmid #51310 | pcDNA3-mNeptune2.5 | addgene partial sequence | sequence record 82461 | CMV-F 5'-CGCAAATGGGCGGTAGGCGTG-3'
CTCTCTGGCTAACTAGAGAACCCACTGCTTACTGGCTTATCGAAATTAATACGACTCACTATAGGGAGAC
CCAAGCTTGGTACCGAGCTCGGATCCGATGGTGAGCAAGGGCGAGGAGCTGATCAAGGAGAACATGCACA
CGAAGCTGTACATGGAAGGCACCGTGAACAACCACCACTTCAAGTGCACCCACGAAGGGGAGGGCAAGCC
CTACGAGGGCACCCAGACCAACAGGATTAAGGTGGTGGAGGGAGGCCCCCTGCCGTTCGCATTCGACATC
CTGGCCACCTGCTTTATGTACGGGAGCAAGACCTTCATCAACCACACCCAGGGCATCCCCGATTTCTTTA
AGCAGTCCTTCCCTGAGGGCTTCACATGGGAGAGAGTCACCACATACGAAGACGGGGGCGTGCTTACCGT
TACCCAGGACACCAGCCTCCAGGACGGCTGCTTGATCTACAACGTCAAGCTCAGAGGGGTGAACTTCCCA
TCCAACGGCCCTGTGATGCAGAAGAAAACACTCGGCTGGGAGGCCAGTACCGAGACCCTGTACCCCGCTG
ACGGCGGCCTGGAAGGCAGATGCGACATGGCCCTGAAGCTCGTGGGCGGGGGCCACCTGCACTGCAACCT
GAAGACCACATACAGATCCAAGAAACCCGCTAAGAACCTCAAGATGCCCGGCGTCTACTTTGTGGACCGC
AGACTGGAAAGAATCAAGGAGGCCGACAATGAGACCTACGTCGAGCAGCACGAGGTGGCTGTGGCCAGAT
ACTGCGACCTCCCTAGCAAACTGGGGCACAAACTTAATGGCATGGACGAGCTGTACAAGTAAG
